Addgene plasmid #17552: Agrp-pGL3
Depositing lab: Domenico Accili. Publication: Forkhead protein FoxO1 mediates Agrp-dependent effects of leptin on food intake. Kitamura T, Feng Y, Kitamura YI, Chua SC, Xu AW, Barsh GS, Rossetti L, Accili D. Nat Med. 2006 May . 12(5):534-40. 10.1038/nm1392 PubMed 16604086.
Backbone
  Vector backbone: pGL3
  Backbone size w/o insert (bp): 4818
  Vector type: Luciferase
Growth in bacteria
  Bacterial resistance: Ampicillin, 100 μg/mL
  Growth temperature: 37°C
  Growth strain: DH5alpha
  Copy number: Unknown
Gene/Insert
  Gene/Insert name: Agrp
  Species: M. musculus (mouse)
  Insert size (bp): 396
  Mutation: Contains ~400bp of the mouse Pomc gene promoter, including the STAT3/Foxo binding site
  Entrez Gene: Agrp (a.k.a. Agrt, Art)
  Cloning method: Restriction Enzyme; 5′ cloning site ? (unknown if destroyed); 3′ cloning site ? (unknown if destroyed)
  Sequencing primers: 5′ ?
Terms and licenses: Academic/Nonprofit Terms; Industry Terms: Not Available to Industry
How to cite: Agrp-pGL3 was a gift from Domenico Accili (Addgene plasmid # 17552 ; http://n2t.net/addgene:17552 ; RRID:Addgene_17552)
