[The description below was written by a language model from this plasmid's Addgene catalogue record and pLannotate feature annotations shown in this document.]
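Description:
Agrp-pGL3 is a firefly luciferase reporter plasmid built on the pGL3 backbone and intended for promoter-activity assays in transfected mammalian cells. It is propagated in E. coli through a high-copy ColE1/pUC-type origin with ampicillin selection (AmpR, β-lactamase, driven by its own bla promoter). An f1 bacteriophage origin is also present and can support single-stranded DNA production. The short annotated fragments of lacZα, TcR and SV40 large T antigen appear to be backbone remnants rather than functional genes.

The payload is a roughly 400 bp mouse regulatory fragment placed upstream of the luc+ coding sequence, which is followed by an SV40 polyadenylation signal. Upstream of the insertion region sit a synthetic poly(A) signal and an RNA polymerase II pause site from the human α2 globin gene. These standard pGL3 elements limit read-through transcription from the backbone, so luciferase output reflects the cloned promoter. The feature table annotates no promoter or enhancer in the interval between the pause site and the luciferase start, which is consistent with the insert occupying that unannotated stretch. The sequenced length of 5,220 nt also roughly matches backbone plus insert.

The record is internally inconsistent about the insert's identity. The name, gene field and Entrez link all indicate Agrp, whereas the mutation note describes about 400 bp of the mouse Pomc promoter containing the STAT3/FoxO binding site. This cannot be resolved from the information given, and the cloning sites are also unrecorded. The associated publication concerns FoxO1 and leptin control of Agrp, so the plasmid was presumably used to measure transcription factor regulation of this neuropeptide promoter.
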