Features (pLannotate 1.2.2; 11 found; start..end, strand, type, name):
      1..1653    +  CDS            luciferase: firefly luciferase; luc+; enhanced luc+ version of the luciferase gene
   1694..1815    -  polyA_signal   SV40 poly(A) signal: SV40 polyadenylation signal
   1838..1906    -  CDS            large T antigen (fragment): large T antigen from SV40 (simian virus 40)
   1922..2054    +  CDS            TcR (fragment): tetracycline efflux protein; tet; confers resistance to tetracycline
   2234..2822    -  rep_origin     ori: high-copy-number ColE1/pMB1/pBR322/pUC origin of replication
   2993..3853    -  CDS            AmpR: β-lactamase; bla; confers resistance to ampicillin, carbenicillin, and related antibiotics
   3854..3958    -  promoter       AmpR promoter: bla
   3985..4413    +  rep_origin     f1 ori (sequence partly withheld): f1 bacteriophage origin of replication; arrow indicates direction of (+) strand synthesis
   4445..4512    -  CDS            lacZα (fragment): LacZα fragment of β-galactosidase; lacZ fragment
   4571..4619    +  polyA_signal   poly(A) signal: synthetic polyadenylation signal
   4633..4724    +  misc_feature   pause site: RNA polymerase II transcriptional pause signal from the human α2 globin gene
>Addgene plasmid #17552 | Agrp-pGL3 | addgene full sequence | sequence record 313745 | Addgene NGS Result
ATGGAAGACGCCAAAAACATAAAGAAAGGCCCGGCGCCATTCTATCCGCTGGAAGATGGAACCGCTGGAG
AGCAACTGCATAAGGCTATGAAGAGATACGCCCTGGTTCCTGGAACAATTGCTTTTACAGATGCACATAT
CGAGGTGGACATCACTTACGCTGAGTACTTCGAAATGTCCGTTCGGTTGGCAGAAGCTATGAAACGATAT
GGGCTGAATACAAATCACAGAATCGTCGTATGCAGTGAAAACTCTCTTCAATTCTTTATGCCGGTGTTGG
GCGCGTTATTTATCGGAGTTGCAGTTGCGCCCGCGAACGACATTTATAATGAACGTGAATTGCTCAACAG
TATGGGCATTTCGCAGCCTACCGTGGTGTTCGTTTCCAAAAAGGGGTTGCAAAAAATTTTGAACGTGCAA
AAAAAGCTCCCAATCATCCAAAAAATTATTATCATGGATTCTAAAACGGATTACCAGGGATTTCAGTCGA
TGTACACGTTCGTCACATCTCATCTACCTCCCGGTTTTAATGAATACGATTTTGTGCCAGAGTCCTTCGA
TAGGGACAAGACAATTGCACTGATCATGAACTCCTCTGGATCTACTGGTCTGCCTAAAGGTGTCGCTCTG
CCTCATAGAACTGCCTGCGTGAGATTCTCGCATGCCAGAGATCCTATTTTTGGCAATCAAATCATTCCGG
ATACTGCGATTTTAAGTGTTGTTCCATTCCATCACGGTTTTGGAATGTTTACTACACTCGGATATTTGAT
ATGTGGATTTCGAGTCGTCTTAATGTATAGATTTGAAGAAGAGCTGTTTCTGAGGAGCCTTCAGGATTAC
AAGATTCAAAGTGCGCTGCTGGTGCCAACCCTATTCTCCTTCTTCGCCAAAAGCACTCTGATTGACAAAT
ACGATTTATCTAATTTACACGAAATTGCTTCTGGTGGCGCTCCCCTCTCTAAGGAAGTCGGGGAAGCGGT
TGCCAAGAGGTTCCATCTGCCAGGTATCAGGCAAGGATATGGGCTCACTGAGACTACATCAGCTATTCTG
ATTACACCCGAGGGGGATGATAAACCGGGCGCGGTCGGTAAAGTTGTTCCATTTTTTGAAGCGAAGGTTG
TGGATCTGGATACCGGGAAAACGCTGGGCGTTAATCAAAGAGGCGAACTGTGTGTGAGAGGTCCTATGAT
TATGTCCGGTTATGTAAACAATCCGGAAGCGACCAACGCCTTGATTGACAAGGATGGATGGCTACATTCT
GGAGACATAGCTTACTGGGACGAAGACGAACACTTCTTCATCGTTGACCGCCTGAAGTCTCTGATTAAGT
ACAAAGGCTATCAGGTGGCTCCCGCTGAATTGGAATCCATCTTGCTCCAACACCCCAACATCTTCGACGC
AGGTGTCGCAGGTCTTCCCGACGATGACGCCGGTGAACTTCCCGCCGCCGTTGTTGTTTTGGAGCACGGA
AAGACGATGACGGAAAAAGAGATCGTGGATTACGTCGCCAGTCAAGTAACAACCGCGAAAAAGTTGCGCG
GAGGAGTTGTGTTTGTGGACGAAGTACCGAAAGGTCTTACCGGAAAACTCGACGCAAGAAAAATCAGAGA
GATCCTCATAAAGGCCAAGAAGGGCGGAAAGATCGCCGTGTAATTCTAGAGTCGGGGCGGCCGGCCGCTT
CGAGCAGACATGATAAGATACATTGATGAGTTTGGACAAACCACAACTAGAATGCAGTGAAAAAAATGCT
TTATTTGTGAAATTTGTGATGCTATTGCTTTATTTGTAACCATTATAAGCTGCAATAAACAAGTTAACAA
CAACAATTGCATTCATTTTATGTTTCAGGTTCAGGGGGAGGTGTGGGAGGTTTTTTAAAGCAAGTAAAAC
CTCTACAAATGTGGTAAAATCGATAAGGATCCGTCGACCGATGCCCTTGAGAGCCTTCAACCCAGTCAGC
TCCTTCCGGTGGGCGCGGGGCATGACTATCGTCGCCGCACTTATGACTGTCTTCTTTATCATGCAACTCG
TAGGACAGGTGCCGGCAGCGCTCTTCCGCTTCCTCGCTCACTGACTCGCTGCGCTCGGTCGTTCGGCTGC
GGCGAGCGGTATCAGCTCACTCAAAGGCGGTAATACGGTTATCCACAGAATCAGGGGATAACGCAGGAAA
GAACATGTGAGCAAAAGGCCAGCAAAAGGCCAGGAACCGTAAAAAGGCCGCGTTGCTGGCGTTTTTCCAT
AGGCTCCGCCCCCCTGACGAGCATCACAAAAATCGACGCTCAAGTCAGAGGTGGCGAAACCCGACAGGAC
TATAAAGATACCAGGCGTTTCCCCCTGGAAGCTCCCTCGTGCGCTCTCCTGTTCCGACCCTGCCGCTTAC
CGGATACCTGTCCGCCTTTCTCCCTTCGGGAAGCGTGGCGCTTTCTCATAGCTCACGCTGTAGGTATCTC
AGTTCGGTGTAGGTCGTTCGCTCCAAGCTGGGCTGTGTGCACGAACCCCCCGTTCAGCCCGACCGCTGCG
CCTTATCCGGTAACTATCGTCTTGAGTCCAACCCGGTAAGACACGACTTATCGCCACTGGCAGCAGCCAC
TGGTAACAGGATTAGCAGAGCGAGGTATGTAGGCGGTGCTACAGAGTTCTTGAAGTGGTGGCCTAACTAC
GGCTACACTAGAAGAACAGTATTTGGTATCTGCGCTCTGCTGAAGCCAGTTACCTTCGGAAAAAGAGTTG
GTAGCTCTTGATCCGGCAAACAAACCACCGCTGGTAGCGGTGGTTTTTTTGTTTGCAAGCAGCAGATTAC
GCGCAGAAAAAAAGGATCTCAAGAAGATCCTTTGATCTTTTCTACGGGGTCTGACGCTCAGTGGAACGAA
AACTCACGTTAAGGGATTTTGGTCATGAGATTATCAAAAAGGATCTTCACCTAGATCCTTTTAAATTAAA
AATGAAGTTTTAAATCAATCTAAAGTATATATGAGTAAACTTGGTCTGACAGTTACCAATGCTTAATCAG
TGAGGCACCTATCTCAGCGATCTGTCTATTTCGTTCATCCATAGTTGCCTGACTCCCCGTCGTGTAGATA
ACTACGATACGGGAGGGCTTACCATCTGGCCCCAGTGCTGCAATGATACCGCGAGACCCACGCTCACCGG
CTCCAGATTTATCAGCAATAAACCAGCCAGCCGGAAGGGCCGAGCGCAGAAGTGGTCCTGCAACTTTATC
CGCCTCCATCCAGTCTATTAATTGTTGCCGGGAAGCTAGAGTAAGTAGTTCGCCAGTTAATAGTTTGCGC
AACGTTGTTGCCATTGCTACAGGCATCGTGGTGTCACGCTCGTCGTTTGGTATGGCTTCATTCAGCTCCG
GTTCCCAACGATCAAGGCGAGTTACATGATCCCCCATGTTGTGCAAAAAAGCGGTTAGCTCCTTCGGTCC
TCCGATCGTTGTCAGAAGTAAGTTGGCCGCAGTGTTATCACTCATGGTTATGGCAGCACTGCATAATTCT
CTTACTGTCATGCCATCCGTAAGATGCTTTTCTGTGACTGGTGAGTACTCAACCAAGTCATTCTGAGAAT
AGTGTATGCGGCGACCGAGTTGCTCTTGCCCGGCGTCAATACGGGATAATACCGCGCCACATAGCAGAAC
TTTAAAAGTGCTCATCATTGGAAAACGTTCTTCGGGGCGAAAACTCTCAAGGATCTTACCGCTGTTGAGA
TCCAGTTCGATGTAACCCACTCGTGCACCCAACTGATCTTCAGCATCTTTTACTTTCACCAGCGTTTCTG
GGTGAGCAAAAACAGGAAGGCAAAATGCCGCAAAAAAGGGAATAAGGGCGACACGGAAATGTTGAATACT
CATACTCTTCCTTTTTCAATATTATTGAAGCATTTATCAGGGTTATTGTCTCATGAGCGGATACATATTT
GAATGTATTTAGAAAAATAAACAAATAGGGGTTCCGCGCACATTTCCCCGAAAAGTGCCACCTG
[124 nt withheld, positions 3985-4108]
C
[91 nt withheld, positions 4110-4200]
A
[49 nt withheld, positions 4202-4250]
CCTTTGACGTTGGAGTCCACGTTCTTT
[37 nt withheld, positions 4278-4314]
ACCCTATCTCGGTCTATTCTTTTGATTTATAAGGGATTTTGCCGATTTCGGCCTATTGGTTAAAAAATGA
GCTGATTTAACAAAAATTTAACGCGAATTTTAACAAAATATTAACGCTTACAATTTGCCATTCGCCATTC
AGGCTGCGCAACTGTTGGGAAGGGCGATCGGTGCGGGCCTCTTCGCTATTACGCCAGCCCAAGCTACCAT
GATAAGTAAGTAATATTAAGGTACGGGAGGTACTTGGAGCGGCCGCAATAAAATATCTTTATTTTCATTA
CATCTGTGTGTTGGTTTTTTGTGTGAATCGATAGTACTAACATACGCTCTCCATCAAAACAAAACGAAAC
AAAACAAACTAGCAAAATAGGCTGTCCCCAGTGCAAGTGCAGGTGCCAGAACATTTCTCTATCGATAGGT
ACCGAGCTCTTACGCGTGCTAGCCCGGGCTCGAGCCTGAAAGCTTTGTCCTCTGAAGCTGTATGCCCACC
GGGGGAACAGTGTTTTCTGCTCCCTTGGTTTCCAGGAACCTTAGGTAGAAAGGGGGCGTGGGGATGGAAA
TAGGTGTAGGGGGGGGGGTCTTAAGGAAAGCACAGAGGAGGGAGAGCCAGGAGGGTGGGTTTGGTTTTGG
CTATAAGGGATTTTTTTGATCTCTCTTCCAAAGAAACCTTGGGTCTAGTTTTTCACTTCACTGCTGCATG
GTGATACTGACCCTCGTTGGTGCCCTTGACAAAGTTCCTGGAAGCAAAGGAAACAACATGTCCTAGGGAG
ACTAAGTGAACATCTGTGGGGACAGAAATTAAATTAAGATCAGAGGGCCGCCTGCCTTATTATTGCTAAT
GGTTCTAGCATGACCCATCCCTAGGTTCTGCAAGCTTGGCATTCCGGTACTGTTGGTAAAGCCACC
